Addgene plasmid #188743: pCL025 AAVS1-9xTetO-RSV-IGKleader-Cas9site-hIgG1_FC-Myc-PDGFRb-T2A-Citrine-PolyA
Purpose: Donor vector for integrating RSV promoter-driven dual surface marker/mCitrine fluorescent reporter at AAVS1 locus
Depositing lab: Michael Bassik & Lacra Bintu. Depositing organization: Stanford University. Publication: Development of compact transcriptional effectors using high-throughput measurements in diverse contexts. Tycko J, Van MV, Aradhana, DelRosso N, Ye H, Yao D, Valbuena R, Vaughan-Jackson A, Xu X, Ludwig C, Spees K, Liu K, Gu M, Khare V, Mukund AX, Suzuki PH, Arana S, Zhang C, Du PP, Ornstein TS, Hess GT, Kamber RA, Qi LS, Khalil AS, Bintu L, Bassik MC. Nat Biotechnol. 2024 Nov 1. doi: 10.1038/s41587-024-02442-6. PubMed 39487265.
Backbone
  Vector backbone: pAAVS1 donor
  Vector type: Mammalian Expression, Synthetic Biology
  Selectable markers: Puromycin
Growth in bacteria
  Bacterial resistance: Ampicillin, 100 μg/mL
  Growth temperature: 37°C
  Growth strain: DH5alpha
  Copy number: High Copy
Gene/Insert
  Gene/Insert name: Surface marker and mCitrine reporter
  Species: Synthetic
  Promoter: RSV
  Cloning method: Gibson Cloning
Terms and licenses: Academic/Nonprofit Terms; Industry Terms: Not Available to Industry
How to cite: pCL025 AAVS1-9xTetO-RSV-IGKleader-Cas9site-hIgG1_FC-Myc-PDGFRb-T2A-Citrine-PolyA was a gift from Michael Bassik & Lacra Bintu (Addgene plasmid # 188743 ; http://n2t.net/addgene:188743 ; RRID:Addgene_188743)
