[The description below was written by a language model from this plasmid's Addgene catalogue record and pLannotate feature annotations shown in this document.]
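Description:
pCL025 is a 7.7 kb donor plasmid built on a pAAVS1 donor backbone for knocking a synthetic reporter cassette into the AAVS1 safe-harbour site, within intron 1 of human PPP1R12C. It is propagated in E. coli from a high-copy ColE1/pUC-type origin under ampicillin selection (AmpR). Small lac, NeoR/KanR and bom fragments in the annotation appear to be backbone remnants. The payload sits between left and right AAVS1 homology arms of about 800 bp each, which direct homology-dependent integration. The record does not say which nuclease is used to cut the locus.

Just inside the left arm, a splice acceptor precedes a promoterless puromycin resistance gene with a bGH polyadenylation signal. This arrangement should express PuroR mainly after correct insertion into the transcribed host intron, which enriches for on-target integrants. Downstream is an array of tet operator sites (nine according to the plasmid name, annotated piecemeal as TRE and tetO fragments) placed directly upstream of the RSV enhancer/promoter. The RSV promoter drives a single open reading frame. It starts with an Igκ leader, followed per the name by a Cas9 target site, a human IgG1 Fc segment, a Myc tag and the PDGFRβ transmembrane domain, which together display the Fc on the cell surface. A T2A peptide then separates this marker from Citrine, which carries an SV40 NLS, and the transcript ends at an SV40 poly(A) signal.

The TetO array allows TetR/rTetR-fused effector domains to be recruited next to a constitutively active promoter. Changes in transcription can be read out by Citrine fluorescence or used to separate cells physically through the surface Fc marker. This fits the associated work on high-throughput measurement of transcriptional effectors across different promoter contexts.
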