Features (pLannotate 1.2.2; 33 found; start..end, strand, type, name):
    714..806     +  CDS            lacI (fragment): lac repressor; lacI; The lac repressor binds to the lac operator to inhibit transcription in E. coli. This inhibition can be relieved by adding lactose or isopropyl-β-D-thiogalactopyranoside (IPTG).
    819..840     +  protein_bind   CAP binding site: CAP binding activates transcription in the presence of cAMP. E. coli catabolite activator protein
    855..885     +  promoter       lac promoter: promoter for the E. coli lac operon
    893..909     +  protein_bind   lac operator: The lac repressor binds to the lac operator to inhibit transcription in E. coli. This inhibition can be relieved by adding lactose or isopropyl-β-D-thiogalactopyranoside (IPTG). lac repressor encoded by lacI
    954..972     +  promoter       T3 promoter: promoter for bacteriophage T3 RNA polymerase
   1007..1810    +  misc_feature   HA-L: left homology arm from the adeno-associated virus integration site (AAVS1) within intron 1 of the human PPP1R12C gene
   1817..1842    +  misc_feature   SA: splice acceptor site
   1929..2528    +  CDS            PuroR: puromycin N-acetyltransferase; pac from Streptomyces alboniger; confers resistance to puromycin
   2566..2790    +  polyA_signal   bGH poly(A) signal: bovine growth hormone polyadenylation signal
   2794..2815    +  promoter       SV40 promoter (fragment): SV40 enhancer and early promoter
   2856..2881    +  promoter       tight TRE promoter (fragment): Tet-responsive promoter PTight, consisting of seven tet operator sequences followed by the minimal CMV promoter
   2898..2917    +  promoter       tight TRE promoter (fragment): Tet-responsive promoter PTight, consisting of seven tet operator sequences followed by the minimal CMV promoter
   2935..2953    +  protein_bind   tet operator: tetO; bacterial operator O2 for the tetR and tetA genes tetracycline repressor TetR
   2970..2990    +  promoter       tight TRE promoter (fragment): Tet-responsive promoter PTight, consisting of seven tet operator sequences followed by the minimal CMV promoter
   3000..3025    +  promoter       tight TRE promoter (fragment): Tet-responsive promoter PTight, consisting of seven tet operator sequences followed by the minimal CMV promoter
   3042..3061    +  promoter       tight TRE promoter (fragment): Tet-responsive promoter PTight, consisting of seven tet operator sequences followed by the minimal CMV promoter
   3079..3097    +  protein_bind   tet operator: tetO; bacterial operator O2 for the tetR and tetA genes tetracycline repressor TetR
   3115..3137    +  promoter       PLtetO-1 promoter (fragment): modified phage lambda PL promoter with tet operator sites (Lutz and Bujard, 1997)
   3150..3170    +  promoter       tight TRE promoter (fragment): Tet-responsive promoter PTight, consisting of seven tet operator sequences followed by the minimal CMV promoter
   3207..3469    +  promoter       RSV promoter: Rous sarcoma virus enhancer/promoter
   3488..3550    +  sig_peptide    Igκ leader: leader sequence from mouse immunoglobulin κ light chain
   3590..4270    +  CDS            IGHG1 (fragment): IGHG1_HUMAN - Experimental evidence at protein level: Swiss-Prot protein existence level 1. Constant region of immunoglobulin heavy chains. Immunoglobulins, also known as antibodies, are membrane-bound or secreted glycoproteins produced by B lymphocytes. In the recognition phase of humoral immunity, the membrane-bound immunoglobulins serve as receptors which, upon binding of a specific antigen, trigger the clonal expansion and differentiation of B lymphocytes into immunoglobulins- secreting plasma cells. Secreted immunoglobulins mediate the effector phase of humoral immunity, which results in
   4352..4498    +  CDS            PDGFRβ TM domain: transmembrane domain from platelet derived growth factor receptor beta
   4580..5296    +  CDS            Citrine: Citrine is a basic (constitutively fluorescent) yellow fluorescent protein published in 2001, derived from Aequorea victoria. It has moderate acid sensitivity.
   5297..5317    +  CDS            SV40 NLS: nuclear localization signal of SV40 (simian virus 40) large T antigen
   5328..5449    +  polyA_signal   SV40 poly(A) signal: SV40 polyadenylation signal
   5515..6351    +  misc_feature   HA-R: right homology arm from the adeno-associated virus integration site (AAVS1) within intron 1 of the human PPP1R12C gene
   6352..6376    +  CDS            NeoR/KanR (fragment): aminoglycoside phosphotransferase confers resistance to neomycin, kanamycin, and G418 (Geneticin®)
   6397..6447    -  misc_feature   bom (fragment): basis of mobility region from pBR322
   6474..6533    +  promoter       AmpR promoter (fragment): bla
   6626..7486    -  CDS            AmpR: β-lactamase; bla; confers resistance to ampicillin, carbenicillin, and related antibiotics
   7487..7539    -  promoter       AmpR promoter (fragment): bla
   7610..531     +  rep_origin     ori (across the origin): high-copy-number ColE1/pMB1/pBR322/pUC origin of replication
>Addgene plasmid #188743 | pCL025 AAVS1-9xTetO-RSV-IGKleader-Cas9site-hIgG1_FC-Myc-PDGFRb-T2A-Citrine-PolyA | addgene full sequence | sequence record 371436 | Addgene NGS Result
CCAGCGGTGGTTTGTTTGCCGGATCAAGAGCTACCAACTCTTTTTCCGAAGGTAACTGGCTTCAGCAGAG
CGCAGATACCAAATACTGTTCTTCTAGTGTAGCCGTAGTTAGGCCACCACTTCAAGAACTCTGTAGCACC
GCCTACATACCTCGCTCTGCTAATCCTGTTACCAGTGGCTGCTGCCAGTGGCGATAAGTCGTGTCTTACC
GGGTTGGACTCAAGACGATAGTTACCGGATAAGGCGCAGCGGTCGGGCTGAACGGGGGGTTCGTGCACAC
AGCCCAGCTTGGAGCGAACGACCTACACCGAACTGAGATACCTACAGCGTGAGCTATGAGAAAGCGCCAC
GCTTCCCGAAGGGAGAAAGGCGGACAGGTATCCGGTAAGCGGCAGGGTCGGAACAGGAGAGCGCACGAGG
GAGCTTCCAGGGGGAAACGCCTGGTATCTTTATAGTCCTGTCGGGTTTCGCCACCTCTGACTTGAGCGTC
GATTTTTGTGATGCTCGTCAGGGGGGCGGAGCCTATGGAAAAACGCCAGCAACGCGGCCTTTTTACGGTT
CCTGGCCTTTTGCTGGCCTTTTGCTCACATGTTCTTTCCTGCGTTATCCCCTGATTCTGTGGATAACCGT
ATTACCGCCTTTGAGTGAGCTGATACCGCTCGCCGCAGCCGAACGACCGAGCGCAGCGAGTCAGTGAGCG
AGGAAGCGGAAGAGCGCCCAATACGCAAACCGCCTCTCCCCGCGCGTTGGCCGATTCATTAATGCAGCTG
GCACGACAGGTTTCCCGACTGGAAAGCGGGCAGTGAGCGCAACGCAATTAATGTGAGTTAGCTCACTCAT
TAGGCACCCCAGGCTTTACACTTTATGCTTCCGGCTCGTATGTTGTGTGGAATTGTGAGCGGATAACAAT
TTCACACAGGAAACAGCTATGACCATGATTACGCCAAGCTCAGAATTAACCCTCACTAAAGGGACTAGTC
CTGCAGGTTTAAACGAATTCGCCCTTTGCTTTCTCTGACCAGCATTCTCTCCCCTGGGCCTGTGCCGCTT
TCTGTCTGCAGCTTGTGGCCTGGGTCACCTCTACGGCTGGCCCAGATCCTTCCCTGCCGCCTCCTTCAGG
TTCCGTCTTCCTCCACTCCCTCTTCCCCTTGCTCTCTGCTGTGTTGCTGCCCAAGGATGCTCTTTCCGGA
GCACTTCCTTCTCGGCGCTGCACCACGTGATGTCCTCTGAGCGGATCCTCCCCGTGTCTGGGTCCTCTCC
GGGCATCTCTCCTCCCTCACCCAACCCCATGCCGTCTTCACTCGCTGGGTTCCCTTTTCCTTCTCCTTCT
GGGGCCTGTGCCATCTCTCGTTTCTTAGGATGGCCTTCTCCGACGGATGTCTCCCTTGCGTCCCGCCTCC
CCTTCTTGTAGGCCTGCATCATCACCGTTTTTCTGGACAACCCCAAAGTACCCCGTCTCCCTGGCTTTAG
CCACCTCTCCATCCTCTTGCTTTCTTTGCCTGGACACCCCGTTCTCCTGTGGATTCGGGTCACCTCTCAC
TCCTTTCATTTGGGCAGCTCCCCTACCCCCCTTACCTCTCTAGTCTGTGCTAGCTCTTCCAGCCCCCTGT
CATGGCATCTTCCAGGGGTCCGAGAGCTCAGCTAGTCTTCTTCCTCCAACCCGGGCCCCTATGTCCACTT
CAGGACAGCATGTTTGCTGCCTCCAGGGATCCTGTGTCCCCGAGCTGGGACCACCTTATATTCCCAGGGC
CGGTTAATGTGGCTCTGGTTCTGGGTACTTTTATCTGTCCCCTCCACCCCACAGTGGGGCAAGCTTCTGA
CCTCTTCTCTTCCTCCCACAGGGCCTCGAGAGATCTGGCAGCGGAGAGGGCAGAGGAAGTCTTCTAACAT
GCGGTGACGTGGAGGAGAATCCCGGCCCTAGGCTCGAGATGACCGAGTACAAGCCCACGGTGCGCCTCGC
CACCCGCGACGACGTCCCCAGGGCCGTACGCACCCTCGCCGCCGCGTTCGCCGACTACCCCGCCACGCGC
CACACCGTCGATCCGGACCGCCACATCGAGCGGGTCACCGAGCTGCAAGAACTCTTCCTCACGCGCGTCG
GGCTCGACATCGGCAAGGTGTGGGTCGCGGACGACGGCGCCGCGGTGGCGGTCTGGACCACGCCGGAGAG
CGTCGAAGCGGGGGCGGTGTTCGCCGAGATCGGCCCGCGCATGGCCGAGTTGAGCGGTTCCCGGCTGGCC
GCGCAGCAACAGATGGAAGGCCTCCTGGCGCCGCACCGGCCCAAGGAGCCCGCGTGGTTCCTGGCCACCG
TCGGCGTCTCGCCCGACCACCAGGGCAAGGGTCTGGGCAGCGCCGTCGTGCTCCCCGGAGTGGAGGCGGC
CGAGCGCGCCGGGGTGCCCGCCTTCCTGGAGACCTCCGCGCCCCGCAACCTCCCCTTCTACGAGCGGCTC
GGCTTCACCGTCACCGCCGACGTCGAGGTGCCCGAAGGACCGCGCACCTGGTGCATGACCCGCAAGCCCG
GTGCCTGATCTAGAGGGCCCGTTTAAACCCGCTGATCAGCCTCGACTGTGCCTTCTAGTTGCCAGCCATC
TGTTGTTTGCCCCTCCCCCGTGCCTTCCTTGACCCTGGAAGGTGCCACTCCCACTGTCCTTTCCTAATAA
AATGAGGAAATTGCATCGCATTGTCTGAGTAGGTGTCATTCTATTCTGGGGGGTGGGGTGGGGCAGGACA
GCAAGGGGGAGGATTGGGAAGACAATAGCAGGCATGCTGGGGATGCGGTGGGCTCTATGGCTTCTGAGGC
GGAAAGAACCAGCTGGGGGCTAGCAAAGCCTAGGAACAGCTGCATATAGCACTGCAGTTTACTCCCTATC
AGTGATAGAGAGTCAAAAGGCCATGCCCTCCCTATCAGTGATAGAGAGAGCAGACTCAAGGTGGTCCCTA
TCAGTGATAGAGAGATTGAGCAAGAGGGCCTCCCTATCAGTGATAGAGAATAGCACTGCAGTTTACTCCC
TATCAGTGATAGAGAGTCAAAAGGCCATGCCCTCCCTATCAGTGATAGAGAGAGCAGACTCAAGGTGGTC
CCTATCAGTGATAGAGAGATTGAGCAAGAGGGCCTCCCTATCAGTGATAGAGATTGATCCAGTCAGGGCC
TCCCTATCAGTGATAGAGAAGCTATGTGCAGGTAGGGCTGTACAGTGGGAATGCATAATGTAGTCTTATG
CAATACACTTGTAGTCTTGCAACATGGTAACGATGAGTTAGCAACATGCCTTACAAGGAGAGAAAAAGCA
CCGTGCATGCCGATTGGTGGAAGTAAGGTGGTACGATCGTGCCTTATTAGGAAGGCAACAGACAGGTCTG
ACATGGATTGGACGAACCACTGAATTGCGCATTGCAGAGATAATTGTATTTAAGTGCCTAGCTCGATACA
ATAAACGCCATTTGACCATTCACCACATTGGTGTGCACCCCACCGCGGTGGGCCACCATGGAGACAGACA
CACTCCTGCTATGGGTACTGCTGCTCTGGGTTCCAGGTTCCACTGGTGACGCTAGCGAGACGGGCGGATC
AGGCGGTCGTCTCGGATCCGACAAAACTCACACATGCCCACCGTGCCCAGCACCTGAACTCCTGGGGGGA
CCGTCAGTCTTCCTCTTCCCCCCAAAACCCAAGGACACCCTCATGATCTCCCGGACCCCTGAGGTCACAT
GCGTGGTGGTGGACGTGAGCCACGAAGACCCTGAGGTCAAGTTCAACTGGTACGTGGACGGCGTGGAGGT
GCATAATGCCAAGACAAAGCCGCGGGAGGAGCAGTACAACAGCACGTACCGTGTGGTCAGCGTCCTCACC
GTCCTGCACCAGGACTGGCTGAATGGCAAGGAGTACAAGTGCAAGGTCTCCAACAAAGCCCTCCCAGCCC
CCATCGAGAAAACCATCTCCAAAGCCAAAGGGCAGCCCCGAGAACCACAGGTCTACACCCTGCCCCCATC
CCGGGAGGAGATGACCAAGAACCAGGTCAGCCTGACCTGCCTGGTCAAAGGCTTCTATCCCAGCGACATC
GCCGTGGAGTGGGAGAGCAATGGGCAGCCGGAGAACAACTACAAGACCACGCCTCCCGTGCTGGACTCCG
ACGGCTCCTTCTTCCTCTACAGCAAGCTCACCGTGGACAAGAGCAGGTGGCAGCAGGGGAACGTCTTCTC
ATGCTCCGTGATGCACGAGGCTCTGCACAACCACTACACGCAGAAGAGCCTCTCCCTGTCTCCGGGTAAA
GGAGGAGGTGGAAGCGGAGGAGGAGGAAGCGGAGGAGGAGGTAGCGGAGAACAAAAACTCATCTCAGAAG
AGGATCTGAATGCTGTGGGCCAGGACACGCAGGAGGTCATCGTGGTGCCACACTCCTTGCCCTTTAAGGT
GGTGGTGATCTCAGCCATCCTGGCCCTGGTGGTGCTCACCATCATCTCCCTTATCATCCTCATCATGCTT
TGGCAGAAGAAGCCACGTTGTACAGGCAGTGGAGAGGGCAGAGGAAGTCTGCTAACATGCGGTGACGTCG
AGGAGAATCCTGGCCCACCGGTCGCCACCATGGTGAGCAAGGGCGAGGAGCTGTTCACCGGGGTGGTGCC
CATCCTGGTCGAGCTGGACGGCGACGTAAACGGCCACAAGTTCAGCGTGTCCGGCGAGGGCGAGGGCGAT
GCCACCTACGGCAAGCTGACCCTGAAGTTCATCTGCACCACCGGCAAGCTGCCCGTGCCCTGGCCCACCC
TCGTGACCACCTTCGGCTACGGCCTGATGTGCTTCGCCCGCTACCCCGACCACATGAAGCAGCACGACTT
CTTCAAGTCCGCCATGCCCGAAGGCTACGTCCAGGAGCGCACCATCTTCTTCAAGGACGACGGCAACTAC
AAGACCCGCGCCGAGGTGAAGTTCGAGGGCGACACCCTGGTGAACCGCATCGAGCTGAAGGGCATCGACT
TCAAGGAGGACGGCAACATCCTGGGGCACAAGCTGGAGTACAACTACAACAGCCACAACGTCTATATCAT
GGCCGACAAGCAGAAGAACGGCATCAAGGTGAACTTCAAGATCCGCCACAACATCGAGGACGGCAGCGTG
CAGCTCGCCGACCACTACCAGCAGAACACCCCCATCGGCGACGGCCCCGTGCTGCTGCCCGACAACCACT
ACCTGAGCTACCAGTCCGCCCTGAGCAAAGACCCCAACGAGAAGCGCGATCACATGGTCCTGCTGGAGTT
CGTGACCGCCGCCGGGATCACTCTCGGCATGGACGAGCTGTACAAGCCAAAAAAGAAGAGAAAGGTATAG
TTAACTAAACTTGTTTATTGCAGCTTATAATGGTTACAAATAAAGCAATAGCATCACAAATTTCACAAAT
AAAGCATTTTTTTCACTGCATTCTAGTTGTGGTTTGTCCAAACTCATCAATGTATCTTATCATGTCTGCA
TATGTAAATTGTAAGCGTCTCGGCCTCTAGAGTCGAGATGACATTGATTATTGAACTAGGGACAGGATTG
GTGACAGAAAAGCCCCATCCTTAGGCCTCCTCCTTCCTAGTCTCCTGATATTGGGTCTAACCCCCACCTC
CTGTTAGGCAGATTCCTTATCTGGTGACACACCCCCATTTCCTGGAGCCATCTCTCTCCTTGCCAGAACC
TCTAAGGTTTGCTTACGATGGAGCCAGAGAGGATCCTGGGAGGGAGAGCTTGGCAGGGGGTGGGAGGGAA
GGGGGGGATGCGTGACCTGCCCGGTTCTCAGTGGCCACCCTGCGCTACCCTCTCCCAGAACCTGAGCTGC
TCTGACGCGGCTGTCTGGTGCGTTTCACTGATCCTGGTGCTGCAGCTTCCTTACACTTCCCAAGAGGAGA
AGCAGTTTGGAAAAACAAAATCAGAATAAGTTGGTCCTGAGTTCTAACTTTGGCTCTTCACCTTTCTAGT
CCCCAATTTATATTGTTCCTCCGTGCGTCAGTTTTACCTGTGAGATAAGGCCAGTAGCCAGCCCCGTCCT
GGCAGGGCTGTGGTGAGGAGGGGGGTGTCCGTGTGGAAAACTCCCTTTGTGAGAATGGTGCGTCCTAGGT
GTTCACCAGGTCGTGGCCGCCTCTACTCCCTTTCTCTTTCTCCATCCTTCTTTCCTTAAAGAGTCCCCAG
TGCTATCTGGGACATATTCCTCCGCCCAGAGCAGGGTCCCGCTTCCCTAAGGCCCTGCTCTGGGCTTCTG
GGTTTGAGTCCTTGGCAAGCCCAGGAGAGGCGCTCAGGCTTCCCTGTCCCCCTTCCTCGTCCACCATCTC
ATGCCCCTGGCTCTCCTGCCCCTTCCCTACAGGGGTTCCTGGCTCTGCTCTTCGCCTTCTTGACGAGTTC
TTCTGAATTATTAACGCTTACAATTTCCTGATGCGGTATTTTCTCCTTACGCATCTGTGCGGTATTTCAC
ACCGCATCAGGTGGCACTTTTCGGGGAAATGTGCGCGGAACCCCTATTTGTTTATTTTTCTAAATACATT
CAAATATGTATCCGCTCATGAGATTATCAAAAAGGATCTTCACCTAGATCCTTTTAAATTAAAAATGAAG
TTTTAAATCAATCTAAAGTATATATGAGTAAACTTGGTCTGACAGTTACCAATGCTTAATCAGTGAGGCA
CCTATCTCAGCGATCTGTCTATTTCGTTCATCCATAGTTGCCTGACTCCCCGTCGTGTAGATAACTACGA
TACGGGAGGGCTTACCATCTGGCCCCAGTGCTGCAATGATACCGCGAGACCCACGCTCACCGGCTCCAGA
TTTATCAGCAATAAACCAGCCAGCCGGAAGGGCCGAGCGCAGAAGTGGTCCTGCAACTTTATCCGCCTCC
ATCCAGTCTATTAATTGTTGCCGGGAAGCTAGAGTAAGTAGTTCGCCAGTTAATAGTTTGCGCAACGTTG
TTGCCATTGCTACAGGCATCGTGGTGTCACGCTCGTCGTTTGGTATGGCTTCATTCAGCTCCGGTTCCCA
ACGATCAAGGCGAGTTACATGATCCCCCATGTTGTGCAAAAAAGCGGTTAGCTCCTTCGGTCCTCCGATC
GTTGTCAGAAGTAAGTTGGCCGCAGTGTTATCACTCATGGTTATGGCAGCACTGCATAATTCTCTTACTG
TCATGCCATCCGTAAGATGCTTTTCTGTGACTGGTGAATACTCAACCAAGTCATTCTGAGAATAGTGTAT
GCGGCGACCGAGTTGCTCTTGCCCGGCGTCAATACGGGATAATACCGCGCCACATAGCAGAACTTTAAAA
GTGCTCATCATTGGAAAACGTTCTTCGGGGCGAAAACTCTCAAGGATCTTACCGCTGTTGAGATCCAGTT
CGATGTAACCCACTCGTGCACCCAACTGATCTTCAGCATCTTTTACTTTCACCAGCGTTTCTGGGTGAGC
AAAAACAGGAAGGCAAAATGCCGCAAAAAAGGGAATAAGGGCGACACGGAAATGTTGAATACTCATACTC
TTCCTTTTTCAATATTATTGAAGCATTTATCAGGGTTATTGTCTCATGACCAAAATCCCTTAACGTGAGT
TTTCGTTCCACTGAGCGTCAGACCCCGTAGAAAAGATCAAAGGATCTTCTTGAGATCCTTTTTTTCTGCG
CGTAATCTGCTGCTTGCAAACAAAAAAACCACCGCTA
